Addgene plasmid #229814: pTol2-Ubi-lsl-EGFP-nls-mCherry-hsp70-zCreI-mTagBFP2 (JDW 1235)
Purpose: A Tol2 based expression vector containing an Ubi driven loxP flanked GFP followed by an nls-mCherry reporter with hsp70-TagBFP-zCre in the opposite direction.
Depositing lab: Joshua Wythe. Depositing organization: University of Virginia. Publication: MultiSite Assembly of Gateway Induced Clones (MAGIC): a flexible cloning toolbox for use in vertebrate model systems. Gillespie WB 3rd, Zhang Y, Ruiz OE, Cerda J 3rd, Ortiz-Guzman J, Sherman M, Turner WD, Largoza G, Mosser LE, Fujimoto E, Chien CB, Kwan KM, Arenkiel BR, Devine WP, Wythe JD. Development. 2025 Nov 15;152(22):dev204308. doi: 10.1242/dev.204308. Epub 2025 Nov 13. PubMed 41230856.
Backbone
  Vector backbone: pDEST-Tol2-hsp70-zCre-TagBFP
  Vector type: Cre/Lox ; Tol2 based expression vector
Growth in bacteria
  Bacterial resistance: Ampicillin, 100 μg/mL
  Growth temperature: 37°C
  Growth strain: NEB Stable
  Copy number: High Copy
Gene/Insert
  Gene/Insert name: loxp-EGFP-stop-lox
  Species: Synthetic
  Cloning method: Gateway Cloning
Terms and licenses: Academic/Nonprofit Terms; Industry Terms: Not Available to Industry
Depositor comments: Please visit https://doi.org/10.1101/2024.07.13.603267 for bioRxiv preprint.
How to cite: pTol2-Ubi-lsl-EGFP-nls-mCherry-hsp70-zCreI-mTagBFP2 (JDW 1235) was a gift from Joshua Wythe (Addgene plasmid # 229814 ; http://n2t.net/addgene:229814 ; RRID:Addgene_229814)
