[The description below was written by a language model from this plasmid's Addgene catalogue record and pLannotate feature annotations shown in this document.]
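Description:
pTol2-Ubi-lsl-EGFP-nls-mCherry-hsp70-zCreI-mTagBFP2 (JDW 1235) is a 14.2 kb Tol2 transposon-based Cre/lox expression vector assembled by MultiSite Gateway cloning into the pDEST-Tol2-hsp70-zCre-TagBFP destination backbone, part of a modular Gateway toolbox for vertebrate model systems. It is maintained in E. coli as a high-copy plasmid through a ColE1/pUC-type origin and selected with ampicillin (AmpR under its own promoter). An f1 origin and pBluescript-like remnants (lacZα fragments, T7 and T3 promoters, lac promoter/operator) are also annotated. The Tol2 arms and the Ubi and hsp70 promoters named in the catalogue entry are not called by the automated annotation, but large unannotated stretches lie where they would be expected: between attB4 and the first loxP, and upstream of the Cre coding sequence.

The payload is a self-contained colour-switch system. In the forward direction, the Ubi promoter drives a loxP-flanked EGFP followed by an SV40 polyadenylation signal that acts as a stop cassette. Downstream, between attB1 and attB2, lies mCherry, described in the record as nuclear-localised, with its own SV40 poly(A). On the opposite strand, the heat-shock-responsive hsp70 promoter drives Cre, whose coding sequence is interrupted by an intron (a feature that generally prevents functional Cre from being made in bacteria, protecting the floxed cassette during propagation). TagBFP and an SV40 NLS follow on the same strand; the record does not state how the blue protein is linked to Cre. Cells carrying the transgene should therefore express EGFP by default. Inducing hsp70 produces Cre together with blue fluorescence, excises the EGFP-stop cassette and permanently switches expression to mCherry. This suits inducible recombination and lineage labelling from a single transgene.
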