Features (pLannotate 1.2.2; 31 found; start..end, strand, type, name):
     30..458     -  rep_origin     f1 ori (sequence partly withheld): f1 bacteriophage origin of replication; arrow indicates direction of (+) strand synthesis
    463..618     -  CDS            lacZα (fragment): LacZα fragment of β-galactosidase; lacZ fragment
    626..644     +  promoter       T7 promoter: promoter for bacteriophage T7 RNA polymerase
   1245..1265    +  protein_bind   attB4: mutant version of attB; core recombination site for the Gateway® BP reaction BP Clonase™
   4312..4335    -  misc_feature   CEN4 (fragment): S. cerevisiae CEN4 centromere
   4788..4821    +  protein_bind   loxP: Cre-mediated recombination occurs in the 8-bp core sequence (GCATACAT). Cre recombinase
   4834..5553    +  CDS            EGFP: the original enhanced GFP (Yang et al., 1996) mammalian codon-optimized
   5570..5653    +  CDS            large T antigen (fragment): large T antigen from SV40 (simian virus 40)
   5676..5797    +  polyA_signal   SV40 poly(A) signal: SV40 polyadenylation signal
   5804..6050    -  rep_origin     M13 ori (fragment) (sequence partly withheld): M13 bacteriophage origin of replication; arrow indicates direction of (+) strand synthesis
   6051..6084    +  protein_bind   loxP: Cre-mediated recombination occurs in the 8-bp core sequence (GCATACAT). Cre recombinase
   6116..6136    +  protein_bind   attB1: mutant version of attB; core recombination site for the Gateway® BP reaction BP Clonase™
   6172..6879    +  CDS            mCherry: mCherry is a basic (constitutively fluorescent) red fluorescent protein published in 2004, derived from Discosoma sp.. It is reported to be a very rapidly-maturing monomer with low acid sensitivity.
   6887..6907    -  protein_bind   attB2: mutant version of attB; core recombination site for the Gateway® BP reaction BP Clonase™
   6910..7044    -  polyA_signal   SV40 poly(A) signal: SV40 polyadenylation signal
   7131..7151    +  CDS            lacZα (fragment): LacZα fragment of β-galactosidase; lacZ fragment
   7171..7252    +  polyA_signal   SV40 poly(A) signal: SV40 polyadenylation signal
   7776..7910    +  polyA_signal   SV40 poly(A) signal: SV40 polyadenylation signal
   7932..7952    -  CDS            SV40 NLS: nuclear localization signal of SV40 (simian virus 40) large T antigen
   7977..8675    -  CDS            TagBFP: TagBFP is a basic (constitutively fluorescent) blue fluorescent protein published in 2008, derived from Entacmaea quadricolor. It is reported to be a very rapidly-maturing monomer with very low acid sensitivity.
   8709..9605    -  CDS            cre (fragment): RECR_BPP1 - Experimental evidence at protein level: Swiss-Prot protein existence level 1. Catalyzes site-specific recombination between two 34-base- pair LOXP sites. Its role is to maintain the phage genome as a monomeric unit-copy plasmid in the lysogenic state. From Escherichia phage P1 (Bacteriophage P1).
   9501..9633    -  intron         chimeric intron: chimera between introns from human β-globin and immunoglobulin heavy chain genes
   9610..9867    -  CDS            cre (fragment): RECR_BPP1 - Experimental evidence at protein level: Swiss-Prot protein existence level 1. Catalyzes site-specific recombination between two 34-base- pair LOXP sites. Its role is to maintain the phage genome as a monomeric unit-copy plasmid in the lysogenic state. From Escherichia phage P1 (Bacteriophage P1).
  11989..12007   -  promoter       T3 promoter: promoter for bacteriophage T3 RNA polymerase
  12050..12072   -  protein_bind   lac operator (fragment): The lac repressor binds to the lac operator to inhibit transcription in E. coli. This inhibition can be relieved by adding lactose or isopropyl-β-D-thiogalactopyranoside (IPTG). lac repressor encoded by lacI
  12076..12106   -  promoter       lac promoter: promoter for the E. coli lac operon
  12121..12142   -  protein_bind   CAP binding site: CAP binding activates transcription in the presence of cAMP. E. coli catabolite activator protein
  12155..12247   -  CDS            lacI (fragment): lac repressor; lacI; The lac repressor binds to the lac operator to inhibit transcription in E. coli. This inhibition can be relieved by adding lactose or isopropyl-β-D-thiogalactopyranoside (IPTG).
  12430..13018   -  rep_origin     ori: high-copy-number ColE1/pMB1/pBR322/pUC origin of replication
  13189..14049   -  CDS            AmpR: β-lactamase; bla; confers resistance to ampicillin, carbenicillin, and related antibiotics
  14050..14154   -  promoter       AmpR promoter: bla
>Addgene plasmid #229814 | pTol2-Ubi-lsl-EGFP-nls-mCherry-hsp70-zCreI-mTagBFP2 (JDW 1235) | addgene full sequence | sequence record 460474 | Addgene NGS Result
CTAAATTGTAAGCGTTAATATTTTGTTAAAATTCGCGTTAAATTTTTGTTAAATCAGCTCATTTTTTAAC
CAATAGGCCGAAATCGGCAAAATCCCTTATAAATCAAAAGAATAGACCGAGATAGGGT
[37 nt withheld, positions 129-165]
AAAGAACGTGGACTCCAACGTCAAAGG
[49 nt withheld, positions 193-241]
T
[91 nt withheld, positions 243-333]
G
[124 nt withheld, positions 335-458]
CCCATTCGCCATTCAGGCTGCGCAACTGTTGGGAAGGGCGATCGGTGCGGGCCTCTTCGCTATTACGCCA
GCTGGCGAAAGGGGGATGTGCTGCAAGGCGATTAAGTTGGGTAACGCCAGGGTTTTCCCAGTCACGACGT
TGTAAAACGACGGCCAGTGAGCGCGCGTAATACGACTCACTATAGGGCGAATTGGGTACCTTAATTAACA
GAGGTGTAAAAAGTACTCAAAAATTTTACTCAAGTGAAAGTACAAGTACTTAGGGAAAATTTTACTCAAT
TAAAAGTAAAAGTATCTGGCTAGAATCTTACTTGAGTAAAAGTAAAAAAGTACTCCATTAAAATTGTACT
TGAGTATTAAGGAAGTAAAAGTAAAAGCAAGAAAGAAAACTAGAGATTCTTGTTTAAGCTATTTAATCTC
AAAAAACATTAAATGAAATGCATACAAGGTTTTATCCTGCTTTAGAACTGTTTGTATTTAATTATCAAAC
TATAAGACAGACAATCTAATGCCAGTACACGCTACTCAAAGTTGTAAAACCTCAGATTTAACTTCAGTAG
AAGCTGATTCTCAAAATTGTTAGTGTCAAGCCTAGCTCTTTTGGGGCTGAAAAGCAATCCTGCAGTGCTG
AAAAGCCTCTCACAGGCAGCCGATGCGGGAAGAGGTGTATTAGTCTTGATAGAGAGGCTGCAAATAGCAG
GAAACGTGAGCAGAGACTCCCTGGTGTCTGAAACACAGGCCAGATCCTAGGGGGCCCGTTTAAACGCCAT
GATTACGCCAAGCTATCAACTTTGTATAGAAAAGTTGGCTCCGAATTCGCCCTTAAAACTCGAGACCAGC
AAAGTTCTAGAATTTGTCGAAACATTTATGTTATATATTTCCTGAAAAAAATTCTGAGTAAGTTCTTAAG
TGTTATTGCCAGCAACATAAACAACAGACGGCAAAATGAATAAATGATAACAAAGCAGTAGGCTTAAATA
AACCTAATTTTTATAGGCTGTTCTCTACAACCCTCAAACAGTGATTAGTTTTGTACTTATAAACTTGCCC
TTTCATTCATATTTCAAGAAAATTGGTTCAGAAGATCTGGATATTCTAGCAGTTGTTCAAGCTCATGGAG
GGATCAGTGACCTGATTCCACAATGACTAGGCCTAATCCAGAAATTAGATGACTGTCAACATAAAAAGGC
ACAGCACTCACTAGCTGCCCTATATATTTTATTATATTTTACATATATTATTTTATTTATTTAGCTCTGA
GTGCTGTACTTTCTGGTTAAAGAAAACTGCTTACAACAGCTAACCTGTACTACCTCAGGCTCAGGGAATT
TGGAACAGGTTTGTCTGGTTTGTTTCTTTAACCATGCATGCTTGTTTTCAACTATGGCAACACAGTCACA
TGGGACATTACAGAAATGATTTGTCGATGACATGCGACTTTTCTTTAATAAAGCGCAAAGATCCCAAAAA
GCAAACTTTTAACAAAAATCATATAATTATATTTTCAATCCAGCTTTGTAGCAACTTTGTGCTGCTGTTC
ACTCAGCAACAGATAGTCAGTATAAGGTCAGTGTGTCTCAAAGCAGTGCCATCTGTTTCACACATTGCGT
TCTATATATAAGTGTGCTGGTTGACACGACACTGTATAAGGCCTAGGCTAAAACACAAACAATGTAGAAT
GACACTGTGTTTTTTTTGTAAACAAATGTTGTTTTTGGTTAAACATCTTTGTGAAAACATCCTCCTGTCA
TGTATTTGCTATATTCAAATGTTAAACCCGTGCAGAATAGAACATATACAAAAAAAAACAACACAACACA
TTTTTAAACATTATTAAATATCAAGTATTGCTGGCAGTTCTGTTTCTGTTTTACAGTACCCTTTGCCACA
GTTCTCCGCTTTTCCTGGTCCAGATTCCACAAGTCTGATTCACCAATAGCAAAGCGAATAAACAACCAAA
GCAGCCAATCACTGCTTGTAGACTGTCCTGCGAGACCGGCCCATTCCAGCACATTCTGGAAACTTCCTTT
ATATGATAATTATAAATACATTTAAATTATTGATACAAAACATGTAATTCCTAGAACATAACCATAGCAA
TCATTAGTTTTCAGGGTAATTATGTATTTTTAGGATTTGACTGCGGAAAGATCTGGTCATGTGACGTCTC
ATGAACGTCACGGCCCTGGGTTTCTATAAATACAGTAGGACTCTCGACCATCGGCAGATTTTTCGAAGAA
GAAGATCAGTTTCAGGAGCCGTACTGTTCCGTTTCAACGCAAATATTAACGGTAAGAGCGAATTTCCTAG
TTTGTTTTCATGCCATTCTTTAAAACCATAGCGTATTACTTTAATTATAGTAAACTTTCGCTTTCTTTAT
TACAAGAGACGTTTTGTGTTGATTCTCCGCGGACATTTTCGGTCAGACAATCAGAAAATGACCGCGGAGG
ACCAGTAACTTGCATTACACGTAAGTTAAATCTTCGTGTATTAAAATGGTTAGGTTGTTAACGTCAAATA
GGTTACCGTGTTTGCGTGTGATCAGGTTGGTTTTGTTAGATTTTTGTCAGTATTTTTAATTTATTTGTTT
TAGTTTATTTATTTTTTTTGCTGAATCATAGTTTGTGAACAAAGAACCCGGATGTTACATACAGTACAGC
CGCCATGTTACAGAGAGTTATAACTTAATCATTTTAAAAATAATTTTGCCTTACTTTTAGTTTGTCATGT
TGAGAAATGAGGAAATGTTAAAATGAGGAAATATCCAATTAATTTAATATATCAAAATAATCCATGATTA
CAATGCACTGAACTGGAGAAAATTAAGATGTTTTCTAGTGTCATGAAACAAATGTAAGAGATGTACATTG
TAGATGTTTTATGTCAAGAATTGGCTAGTTGATGCAGCATACTGGCGATACTCAGTTGTAATAACAGTAA
CGTTACATGTTAATAGACTACTGAGTATGCTGTTCTGTCTATGTATGCTCTGTAAGCTACGAGAAGGACT
TTTTTAAACAGTAAAGGGTGCAATATTTTTACAAATTGAATTAAATAAAGGCTGTCTATTAAGTAATATG
CTTGATATTTTTCTTACTTGATCGGAAATAAGAAAAAATATAAACGTTGTTGCTCTAAAAATCCTAGTTC
AGTTTAGCCAACCACAAATACCTTTTTGTTCCTCCAACAGTTTTTTTTTCTTCTCTATAATATTTGGCAG
TCTATAGTACTCCAAATGTTTCCCCACAGTCTAACTAATTGGTACAGCCAAAATCATGACACTTATTGCA
ATAATAATTTTGGTTCATTGGCATTGTTGATAGCCTGTGCCACTAATATGGTCGATTGATCATGCTTCAG
GAAGAAAACTATATTGTTTGATGTAAGATTATTAAATCTTCACCTGCTTCCATTACAAACTATTCCCATC
TTATTGAATTCTGGTATGTCTTAAAGGATTAGTTCACTTCCCAAATCAAAATTTACTTAGCCTTTTTTCA
TCCATGATCCCTTTTTTTCATCATTAATGAAGAAATTGTTTTTGAAAAAGTTTCAAGATTTTTTTCTCTA
TATTGTGGAGCTTGTTAGTTTAAAATTCCAAAATGCAATATGTGGCTTCAAATGGTTCTAAATGATCCCA
GTCAAGGAATAACAGTCTTATCTAATGAAACCATTAGACCTTTAAAAATAAAAAAAATAAAAGTATTTAT
TTTTAAATGACTGAGTGATTAAGTTGAATTTCAGCGTTTCCTTACTGTGTAGAAGTCCTTCCTTACTGGC
CCCACCCTTTGGTTCTCTGCCAATCTGCTACCTAATGTAATGTTGTGGAACATTATTATTCTTTATTTCT
TAATTTTTTATTTTTTATTTTAAAACAATGTAAACTGCACAGATGTGCAGTTTGTTTAAAATGGCCAATG
CTTTGGAAATGCATGACATAATTAGATTTCATGATGCACAAAGCCAAATCTCAGAGCTTGTGCAAAATGA
GCTATCATTTCACTAGGTAAGACCCTAAATTTTCATATAGGATCATTTGGACAATTTTGCTGCAGGTAAA
ATGCATTCTATAGTCCACTGTCAGCCATTGTTTTGGATAGTATTTATTTTTCTCTACAAGTATAGTCAAT
AGTTTTCTATTATTTTAAAGGTTTGTAACATTTAAGGGTGACCAAATGCAAAGTAAAATTTCATTTTCGG
GTGAACTATCTCGTTTAACATGGGAGAAGTGCAAAACATACATTATTGGCTAGAACATTGTAGTATTTTT
TAAATGGAAATGTGTGATTGCTAATCTTACTTTGAATTTGTTTACAGGGATCCAAGCTTATAACTTCGTA
TAGCATACATTATACGAAGTTATCCGGTCGCCACCATGGTGAGCAAGGGCGAGGAGCTGTTCACCGGGGT
GGTGCCCATCCTGGTCGAGCTGGACGGCGACGTAAACGGCCACAAGTTCAGCGTGTCCGGCGAGGGCGAG
GGCGATGCCACCTACGGCAAGCTGACCCTGAAGTTCATCTGCACCACCGGCAAGCTGCCCGTGCCCTGGC
CCACCCTCGTGACCACCCTGACCTACGGCGTGCAGTGCTTCAGCCGCTACCCCGACCACATGAAGCAGCA
CGACTTCTTCAAGTCCGCCATGCCCGAAGGCTACGTCCAGGAGCGCACCATCTTCTTCAAGGACGACGGC
AACTACAAGACCCGCGCCGAGGTGAAGTTCGAGGGCGACACCCTGGTGAACCGCATCGAGCTGAAGGGCA
TCGACTTCAAGGAGGACGGCAACATCCTGGGGCACAAGCTGGAGTACAACTACAACAGCCACAACGTCTA
TATCATGGCCGACAAGCAGAAGAACGGCATCAAGGTGAACTTCAAGATCCGCCACAACATCGAGGACGGC
AGCGTGCAGCTCGCCGACCACTACCAGCAGAACACCCCCATCGGCGACGGCCCCGTGCTGCTGCCCGACA
ACCACTACCTGAGCACCCAGTCCGCCCTGAGCAAAGACCCCAACGAGAAGCGCGATCACATGGTCCTGCT
GGAGTTCGTGACCGCCGCCGGGATCACTCTCGGCATGGACGAGCTGTACAAGTAAAGCGGCCGCGACTCT
AGATCATAATCAGCCATACCACATTTGTAGAGGTTTTACTTGCTTTAAAAAACCTCCCACACCTCCCCCT
GAACCTGAAACATAAAATGAATGCAATTGTTGTTGTTAACTTGTTTATTGCAGCTTATAATGGTTACAAA
TAAAGCAATAGCATCACAAATTTCACAAATAAAGCATTTTTTTCACTGCATTCTAGTTGTGGTTTGTCCA
AACTCATCAATGTATCTTAAGGCGTAAATTGTAAGCGTTAATATTTTGTTAAAATTCGCGTTAAATTTTT
GTTAAATCAGCTCATTTTTTAACCAATAGGCCGAAATCGGCAAAATCCCTTATAAATCAAAAGAATAGAC
CGAGATAGGGT
[37 nt withheld, positions 5930-5966]
AAAGAACGTGGACTCCAACGTCAAAGG
[49 nt withheld, positions 5994-6042]
TAATCAAGATAACTTCGTATAGCATACATTATACGAAGTTATACCGGTGGATCCTTTAAGGGCGAATTCG
ACCCAAGTTTGTACAAAAAAGCAGGCTACACCATGGCTCCAAAGAAGAAGCGTAAGGTAATGGTGAGCAA
GGGCGAGGAGGACAACATGGCCATCATCAAGGAGTTCATGCGCTTCAAGGTGCACATGGAGGGCTCCGTG
AACGGCCGCGAGTTCGAGATCGAGGGCGAGGGCGAGGGCCGCCCCTACGAGGGCACCCAGACCGCCAAGC
TGAAGGTGACCAAGGGCGGCCCCCTGCCCTTCGCCTGGGACATCCTGTCCCCTCAGTTCATGTACGGCTC
CAAGGCCTACGTGAAGCACCCCGCCGACATCCCCGACTACTTGAAGCTGTCCTTCCCCGAGGGCTTCAAG
TGGGAGCGCGTGATGAACTTCGAGGACGGCGGCGTGGTGACCGTGACCCAGGACTCCTCCCTGCAGGACG
GCGAGTTCATCTACAAGGTGAAGCTGCGCGGCACCAACTTCCCCTCCGACGGCCCCGTAATGCAGAAGAA
GACCATGGGCTGGGAGGCCTCCTCCGAGCGGATGTACCCCGAGGACGGCGCCCTGAAGGGCGAGATCAAG
CAGAGGCTGAAGCTGAAGGACGGCGGCCACTACGACGCCGAGGTCAAGACCACCTACAAGGCCAAGAAGC
CCGTGCAGCTGCCCGGCGCCTACAACGTCAACATCAAGCTGGACATCACCTCCCACAACGAGGACTACAC
CATCGTGGAACAGTACGAGCGCGCCGAGGGCCGCCACTCCACCGGCGGCATGGACGAGCTGTACAAGTAA
GACCCAGCTTTCTTGTACAAAGTGGGGGATCCAGACATGATAAGATACATTGATGAGTTTGGACAAACCA
CAACTAGAATGCAGTGAAAAAAATGCTTTATTTGTGAAATTTGTGATGCTATTGCTTTATTTGTAACCAT
TATAAGCTGCAATAAACAAGTTAACAACAACAATTGCATTCATTTTATGTTTCAGGTTCAGGGGGAGGTG
TGGGAGGTTTTTTCCAACTTTATTATACATAGTTGATAATTCACTGGCCGTCGTTTTACGGTACCATCGA
TGATGATCAACTTGTTTATTGCAGCTTATAATGGTTACAAATAAAGCAATAGCATCACAAATTTCACAAA
TAAAGCATTTTTTTCACTGCGATATCAATCGGGACAGCCCCCCCCCAAAGCCCCCAGGGATGTAATTACG
TCCCTCCCCCGCTAGGGGGCAGCAGCGAGCCGCCCGGGGCTCCGCTCCGGTCCGGCGCTCCCCCCGCATC
CCCGAGCCGGCAGCGTGCGGGGACAGCCCGGGCACGGGGAAGGTGGCACGGGATCGCTTTCCTCTGAACG
CTTCTCGCTGCTCTTTGAGCCTGCAGACACCTGGGGGGATACGGGGAAAAAGCTTTAGGCTGAGTGCACG
GGGACAGCCCCCCCCCAAAGCCCCCAGGGATGTAATTACGTCCCTCCCCCGCTAGGGGGCAGCAGCGAGC
CGCCCGGGGCTCCGCTCCGGTCCGGCGCTCCCCCCGCATCCCCGAGCCGGCAGCGTGCGGGGACAGCCCG
GGCACGGGGAAGGTGGCACGGGATCGCTTTCCTCTGAACGCTTCTCGCTGCTCTTTGAGCCTGCAGACAC
CTGGGGGGATACGGGGAAAAAGCTTTAGGCTGATACGTAGTAGATGCGGCCGCAACTTGTTTATTGCAGC
TTATAATGGTTACAAATAAAGCAATAGCATCACAAATTTCACAAATAAAGCATTTTTTTCACTGCATTCT
AGTTGTGGTTTGTCCAAACTCATCAATGTATCTTATCATGTCTGGATCGCGATCGCGTCTAGATTATCAT
ACCTTTCTCTTCTTTTTTGGACCACCAGCACCACCTCCTCGAGCATTAAGCTTGTGCCCCAGTTTGCTAG
GGAGGTCGCAGTATCTGGCCACTGCCACCTCGTGCTGCTCGACGTAGGTCTCGTTGTTGGCCTCCTTGAT
TCTTTCCAGTCTGTAGTCCACATAGTAGACGCCAGGCATCTTGAGGTTCTTAGCGGGTTTCTTGGATCTA
TATGTGGTCTTGGCGTTTGCGATCAGATGGCTCCCGCCCACGAGCTTCAGGGCCATGTCGTTTCTGCCTT
CCAGGCCGCCGTCAGCGGGGTACAGCGTCTCGGTGAAGGCCTCCCAGCCGAGTGTTTTCTTCTGCATCAC
AGGGCCGTTGGATGTGAAGTTCACCCCTCTGATCTTGACGTTGTAGATGAGGCAGCCGTCCTGGAGGCTG
GTGTCCTGGGTAGCGGTCAGCACGCCCCCGTCTTCGTATGTGGTGACTCTCTCCCATGTGAAGCCCTCAG
GGAAGGACTGCTTGAAGAAGTCGGGGATGCCCTGGGTGTGGTTGATGAAGGTCTTGCTGCCGTAGAGGAA
GCTAGTAGCCAGGATGTCGAAGGCGAAGGGGAGAGGGCCGCCCTCGACCACCTTGATTCTCATGGTCTGG
GTGCCCTCGTAGGGCTTGCCTTCGCCCTCGGATGTGCACTTGAAGTGATGGTTGTCCACGGTGCCCTCCA
TGTACAGCTTCATGTGCATGTTCTCCTTAATCAGCTCGCTCATGGTGGATCCGGCCCCGCCGGCTCCGCC
GCTAGCGTCTCCATCCTCCAGCAGTCTCACCATAGCTCCTGTCTCAGAGTCCAGGTTTCTGATGTAGTTC
ATCACAATGTTCACATTTGTCCATCCTCCAGCCTGCATGATCTCAGGGATGCTCACTCCAGCTCTAGCCA
TGTCTCTAGCAGCTCCCACTCTAGCAGAGTGTCCAGACCAAGCCAGGTATCTCTGTCCAGAGTCATCCTT
AGCTCCATAGATCAGTCTGTGTGTAGCCTCAAAGATTCCCTCCAGAGCCCTTGTGCTCAGCTGGCTTGTA
GCAGAAGGAGCAGCCACTCCATTCTTTCTCACTCTACAGAACAGGTAGTTGTTAGGGTCATCAGCCACTC
CAGACACAGAGATCCATCTCTCCACCAGCTTTGTCACTCCCAGGCTCAGAGCCTTCTCCACTCCAGCTGT
GCTCACCAGTGTCTTTGTTCTTCCAATGTGGATCAGCATTCTTCCTCCATCTGTTCTGCTGATGTCCTTC
ACTCTGATTCTAGCAATCTCAGCAATTCTCAGCAGTGTGTTGTAAGCAATTCCCAGGAAAGCCAGGTTTC
TGATGTCCTGACATCTGTCAGAGTTCTCCATCAGGCTTCTCACCTGGTCAAAGTCTGTTCTCTCAAAAGC
CAGAGCCTGCTTAGCTCTCTCTCCAGCATCCACATTCTCCTTTCTGATTCTTCTCATCACCAGGCTCACA
GCATTGCTGTCAGAAGGTCTAGGCAGTCCAGACCTTCTGTGCAGCATGTTCAGCTGTCCCAGGTGCTGCT
GGATTGTCTTCACAGCCAGTCCTCTAGCCTGTGGAGAGAAAGGCAAAGTGGATGTCAGTAAGACCAATAG
GTGCCTATCAGAAACGCAAGAGTCTTCTCTGTCTCGACAAGCCCAGTTTCTATTGGTCTCCTTAAACCTG
TCTTGTAACCTTGATACTTACCTGGAGGTACAGCAGGTAGTCTCTCACATCCTCAGGCTCAGCAGGGAAC
CACTTTCTGTTGTTCAGCTTACACCAAGCAGCCCAGCTCCTGCAGACAGACAGCAGCATCTTCCATGTGT
GCTCAGAGAAAGCCTGTCTGTCTCTGAACATGTCCATCAGGTTCTTTCTCACCTCATCAGATGTAGCATC
CACAGGCAGAGCAGGTAGATTTTGGTGGACGGTTAGAAGATTGGAGACTTTCCTCTTCTTCTTGGGCACC
ATGGTGGCCATATGCGGCACGCGTCAGGAAAAAAAAAAACAATTAGAATTAATTTTATATTTATACAATT
TATCGGTGCAATTGTTTCATTATGAAAGGATTTTTCTAGTCAACAAGTGAAATTCTCTTAATAACCAAGT
TATTATTAGTTGTACAAGTAAAACGCTAATTTTCTTTTGTAGACAACATTAACACAAATTCATTTAGGAC
ATTTGCTAGTATTTATGGTTATTATGCTCATATAAAATAATGTCAGCAACATAAAGTAAATGCCCGTCTG
TTCATTGCTTTTTTTAAAATCCTTATTGTGAAAACGGGAAATATAATTTTCTAGTAGACCTAAAATAAGA
TGAACATAGGCAGTCCACATGTAAAAAGATTACATATACAAAGTTGATTTTTTGACATTAAGTACATATA
ATCTCTATATAATTCTGATTAGCCAATAGAGTACAATATATTGAGACTTACCTTACAGTAGATTCTTAAA
TAGAGCGAATAAACACCTCGTCGGGGAAAAGTCCTGTCAGGCTGCTCTTTTCTTCTTTGTCAAGTCGCTT
CTCTTCGGTTGAGTTTCTCTGCGGTCTCTCTTTCGCCCTTTAAATACAGCAGAGCGCGCACCCGTTCAGA
CTCTACACTGTTCTGGAAGCCTCCAGTGAATTCGACCAATCAAAACACAGCAGGCAGCCGCCGTCACTTC
TTCAGCTGTCATTGAGAGGAGCCGCTGAGAGGAATGTAGTGGAGATTTCCAGAGTTTTACCGTGAAATTA
CGCGAAACAGCGGTCAAAAATACAAAGAGATTTAAAATGTTTTTTTTATTTGAGTGTTTTATTGTACTTA
TTGCTGAAATATGTGCGGTTGTGTGATGTGTTGTTTTTCCAGTTGCAATGAATGAACAAACTAAAATGAT
AAAATGTTTGAACGATTCAGTAAAAAAAAATGCAATAAAAAAATCTTGCTGAAATGTTTTACACAGTAGC
AAAATCGGGCCTGTGGTGTTTTCAGCTACATAGAAGGCAAACCTGTTTTATATAAGCTAATAGCTTTGGT
CAGATTTGTTTAACGTTTCAACAAAACAAATGGATGTTTACTGTACTATATTGATTGGTTAAAACCAATA
CTTTATTCTGGGATTGCAGGTCTTAACTATTTTTGTAGTGTTAAAAACAACTTGCTAACTTGAGAGGTCA
TGTTTACCCTCAGAGAAATAGGCACAAGTCTCTTTGTTTAATATTGGAGATCATCCTCCTTGTTCAGTCG
TGGTCTGTATTTAATTTTAATGTATATGATTGCCGTAAAAGTGTTAGAAAGTTTACCCTGGTGCTATGAA
ATCAATCTGCTGCTTTTGACCCAGTTAGTGTGTCTTTAATCTAACTTAATGAGACCCCAGTGTGGTCAAC
AATCAATAGAAACAAATGTGTTGTTTTATAACTGTTAACTCCTATTATTTTTTATCTTCTGTAGCATATA
GACAAAACATGCTCGTTCTAATAGTTTAATAAAATTAATTTGATTTTTGGAAATAACCAAGCGACACCCC
TGAACTAGTATCGATGCGAAGATACGGCCACGGGTGCTCTTGATCCTGTGGCTGATTTTGGACTGTGCTG
CTCGCAGCTGCTGATGAATCACATACTTCCTCCATTTTCTTCCACTGATTGACTGTTATAATTTCCCTAA
TTTCCAGGTCAAGGTGCTGTGCATTGTGGTAATAGATGTGACATGACGTCACTTCCAAAGGACCAATGAA
CATGTCTGACCAATTTCATATAATGTGAAAACGATTTTCATAGGCAGAATAAATAACATTTAAATTAAAC
TGGGCATCAGCGCAATTCAATTGGTTTGGTAATAGCAAGGGAAAATAGAATGAAGTGATCTCCAAAAAAT
AAGTACTTTTTGACTGTAAATAAAATTGTAAGGAGTAAAAAGTACTTTTTTTTCTAAAAAAATGTAATTA
AGTAAAAGTAAAAGTATTGATTTTTAATTGTACTCAAGTAAAGTAAAAATCCCCAAAAATAATACTTAAG
TACAGTAATCAAGTAAAATTACTCAAGTACTTTACACCTCTGAGATCTGAGCTCCAGCTTTTGTTCCCTT
TAGTGAGGGTTAATTGCGCGCTTGGCGTAATCATGGTCATAGCTGTTTCCTGTGTGAAATTGTTATCCGC
TCACAATTCCACACAACATACGAGCCGGAAGCATAAAGTGTAAAGCCTGGGGTGCCTAATGAGTGAGCTA
ACTCACATTAATTGCGTTGCGCTCACTGCCCGCTTTCCAGTCGGGAAACCTGTCGTGCCAGCTGCATTAA
TGAATCGGCCAACGCGCGGGGAGAGGCGGTTTGCGTATTGGGCGCTCTTCCGCTTCCTCGCTCACTGACT
CGCTGCGCTCGGTCGTTCGGCTGCGGCGAGCGGTATCAGCTCACTCAAAGGCGGTAATACGGTTATCCAC
AGAATCAGGGGATAACGCAGGAAAGAACATGTGAGCAAAAGGCCAGCAAAAGGCCAGGAACCGTAAAAAG
GCCGCGTTGCTGGCGTTTTTCCATAGGCTCCGCCCCCCTGACGAGCATCACAAAAATCGACGCTCAAGTC
AGAGGTGGCGAAACCCGACAGGACTATAAAGATACCAGGCGTTTCCCCCTGGAAGCTCCCTCGTGCGCTC
TCCTGTTCCGACCCTGCCGCTTACCGGATACCTGTCCGCCTTTCTCCCTTCGGGAAGCGTGGCGCTTTCT
CATAGCTCACGCTGTAGGTATCTCAGTTCGGTGTAGGTCGTTCGCTCCAAGCTGGGCTGTGTGCACGAAC
CCCCCGTTCAGCCCGACCGCTGCGCCTTATCCGGTAACTATCGTCTTGAGTCCAACCCGGTAAGACACGA
CTTATCGCCACTGGCAGCAGCCACTGGTAACAGGATTAGCAGAGCGAGGTATGTAGGCGGTGCTACAGAG
TTCTTGAAGTGGTGGCCTAACTACGGCTACACTAGAAGAACAGTATTTGGTATCTGCGCTCTGCTGAAGC
CAGTTACCTTCGGAAAAAGAGTTGGTAGCTCTTGATCCGGCAAACAAACCACCGCTGGTAGCGGTGGTTT
TTTTGTTTGCAAGCAGCAGATTACGCGCAGAAAAAAAGGATCTCAAGAAGATCCTTTGATCTTTTCTACG
GGGTCTGACGCTCAGTGGAACGAAAACTCACGTTAAGGGATTTTGGTCATGAGATTATCAAAAAGGATCT
TCACCTAGATCCTTTTAAATTAAAAATGAAGTTTTAAATCAATCTAAAGTATATATGAGTAAACTTGGTC
TGACAGTTACCAATGCTTAATCAGTGAGGCACCTATCTCAGCGATCTGTCTATTTCGTTCATCCATAGTT
GCCTGACTCCCCGTCGTGTAGATAACTACGATACGGGAGGGCTTACCATCTGGCCCCAGTGCTGCAATGA
TACCGCGAGACCCACGCTCACCGGCTCCAGATTTATCAGCAATAAACCAGCCAGCCGGAAGGGCCGAGCG
CAGAAGTGGTCCTGCAACTTTATCCGCCTCCATCCAGTCTATTAATTGTTGCCGGGAAGCTAGAGTAAGT
AGTTCGCCAGTTAATAGTTTGCGCAACGTTGTTGCCATTGCTACAGGCATCGTGGTGTCACGCTCGTCGT
TTGGTATGGCTTCATTCAGCTCCGGTTCCCAACGATCAAGGCGAGTTACATGATCCCCCATGTTGTGCAA
AAAAGCGGTTAGCTCCTTCGGTCCTCCGATCGTTGTCAGAAGTAAGTTGGCCGCAGTGTTATCACTCATG
GTTATGGCAGCACTGCATAATTCTCTTACTGTCATGCCATCCGTAAGATGCTTTTCTGTGACTGGTGAGT
ACTCAACCAAGTCATTCTGAGAATAGTGTATGCGGCGACCGAGTTGCTCTTGCCCGGCGTCAATACGGGA
TAATACCGCGCCACATAGCAGAACTTTAAAAGTGCTCATCATTGGAAAACGTTCTTCGGGGCGAAAACTC
TCAAGGATCTTACCGCTGTTGAGATCCAGTTCGATGTAACCCACTCGTGCACCCAACTGATCTTCAGCAT
CTTTTACTTTCACCAGCGTTTCTGGGTGAGCAAAAACAGGAAGGCAAAATGCCGCAAAAAAGGGAATAAG
GGCGACACGGAAATGTTGAATACTCATACTCTTCCTTTTTCAATATTATTGAAGCATTTATCAGGGTTAT
TGTCTCATGAGCGGATACATATTTGAATGTATTTAGAAAAATAAACAAATAGGGGTTCCGCGCACATTTC
CCCGAAAAGTGCCAC
